Addgene plasmid #63274: pFusX1-56
Purpose: Encodes RVD positions 1-3 in TALEN assembly
Depositing lab: Stephen Ekker. Depositing organization: Mayo Foundation for Medical Education and Research. Publication: FusX: A rapid one-step TALE assembly system for genome science. Ma AC, McNulty MS, Tanya PL, Jarryd CM, Martinez-Galvez G, Argue DP, Lee HB, Urban MD, Bullard CE, Blackburn PR, Man TK, Clark KJ, Ekker SC. Hum Gene Ther. 2016 Jun;27(6):451-63. doi: 10.1089/hum.2015.172 PubMed 26854857.
Backbone
  Vector backbone: FusX1
  Backbone size w/o insert (bp): 3013
  Vector type: TALEN
Growth in bacteria
  Bacterial resistance: Spectinomycin, 50 μg/mL
  Growth temperature: 37°C
  Growth strain: DH5alpha
  Copy number: High Copy
Gene/Insert
  Gene/Insert name: NG HD NG (alt name: X1_TCT)
  Species: Synthetic
  Mutation: none
  Cloning method: Restriction Enzyme; 5′ cloning site BsaI (destroyed during cloning); 3′ cloning site BsaI (destroyed during cloning)
  Sequencing primers: 5′ pCR8_F1; 3′ pCR8_R1
Terms and licenses: Academic/Nonprofit Terms; Industry Terms: Not Available to Industry
How to cite: pFusX1-56 was a gift from Stephen Ekker (Addgene plasmid # 63274 ; http://n2t.net/addgene:63274 ; RRID:Addgene_63274)
