[The description below was written by a language model from this plasmid's Addgene catalogue record.]
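Description:
pFusX1-56 is a library component plasmid from the FusX system, a one-step method for assembling TALE repeat arrays for TALENs and related genome-engineering tools. It is built on the FusX1 backbone (about 3 kb without insert) and is classed as a TALEN assembly vector rather than an expression vector. It is maintained as a high-copy plasmid in standard E. coli cloning strains under spectinomycin selection. The record does not name the origin of replication or provide a feature map, so the backbone elements beyond the resistance marker are not documented here. The listed sequencing primers are of the pCR8 type, but the backbone's derivation is not otherwise stated.

The insert is a synthetic, pre-assembled trimer of TALE repeats carrying the repeat-variable diresidues NG, HD and NG. By the standard TALE code, NG recognises thymine and HD recognises cytosine, so this module specifies the triplet TCT, as reflected in its alternative name X1_TCT. It occupies RVD positions 1 to 3 of the final array, meaning it supplies the first three repeats of a designed TALE DNA-binding domain. The trimer was cloned in through BsaI sites that were destroyed in the process, as is typical of Golden Gate-style cloning with type IIS enzymes.

In use, a plasmid of this kind is chosen from the position 1–3 library according to the first three bases of the target sequence. It is then combined with modules for the later positions and a receiving vector to generate a complete custom TALE array. No promoter, tag or reporter is recorded for this construct, which is consistent with its role as a repeat donor.
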