>Addgene plasmid #63274 | pFusX1-56 | depositor partial sequence | sequence record 105066 | pFusX1_TCT
AGTCTTAAGCGTCTCCCCCTGAACCTGACCCCGGACCAAGTGGTGGCTATCGCCAGCAACGGTGGCGGCA
AGCAAGCGCTCGAAACGGTGCAGCGGCTGTTGCCGGTGCTGTGCCAGGACCATGGCCTGACTCCGGACCA
AGTGGTGGCTATCGCCAGCCACGATGGCGGCAAGCAAGCGCTCGAAACGGTGCAGCGGCTGTTGCCGGTG
CTGTGCCAGGACCATGGCCTGACCCCGGACCAAGTGGTGGCTATCGCCAGCAACGGTGGCGGCAAGCAAG
CGCTCGAAACGGTGCAGCGGCTGTTGCCGGTGCTGTGCCAGGACCATGGCCTGACGAGACGTC
