>Addgene plasmid #63274 | pFusX1-56 | depositor partial sequence | sequence record 105067 | FusX1
CGTCTCCCCCTGACCCCGGACCAAGTGGTGGCTATCGAGACCGGCGCCGCTACGGGCGCGTCCCATTCGC
CATTCAGGCTGCGCAACTGTTGGGAAGGGCGATCGGTGCGGGCTCTTCGCTATTACGCCAGCTGGCGAAA
GGGGGATGTGCTGCAAGGCGATTAAGTTGGGAACGCCAGGGTTTTCCCAGTCACGACGTTGTAAAACGAC
GGCCAGTGAGCGCGCGTAATCGACTCACTATAGGGCGAATTGGGTACCGGGCCCCCCCTCGAGGTCCTCC
AGCTTTTGTTCCCTTTAGTGAGGGTTAATTGCGCGCTTGGCGTAATCATGGTCATAGCTGTTTCCTGTGT
GAAATTGTTATCCGCTCACAATTCCACACAACATACGAGCCGGAAGCATAAAGTGTAAAGCCTGGGGTGC
CTAATGAGTGAGCTAACTCACATTAATTGCGTTGCGCTCACTGCCCGCTTTCCACCGGTGGTCTCTGGCG
GCAAGCAAGCGCTCGAAACGGTGCAGCGGCTGTTGCCGGTGCTGTGCCAGGACCATGGCCTGACGAGACG
TCTAGACCAGCCAGGACAGAAATGCCTCGACTTCGCTGCTACCCAAGGTTGCCGGGTGACGCACACCGTG
GAAACGGATGAAGGCACGAACCCAGTGGACATAAGCCTGTTCGGTTCGTAAGCTGTAATGCAAGTAGCGT
ATGCGCTCACGCAACTGGTCCAGAACCTTGACCGAACGCAGCGGTGGTAACGGCGCAGTGGCGGTTTTCA
TGGCTTGTTATGACTGTTTTTTTGGGGTACAGTCTATGCCTCGGGCATCCAAGCAGCAAGCGCGTTACGC
CGTGGGTCGATGTTTGATGTTATGGAGCAGCAACGATGTTACGCAGCAGGGCAGTCGCCCTAAAACAAAG
TTAAACATTATGAGGGAAGCGGTGATCGCCGAAGTATCGACTCAACTATCAGAGGTAGTTGGCGTCATCG
AGCGCCATCTCGAACCGACGTTGCTGGCCGTACATTTGTACGGCTCCGCAGTGGATGGCGGCCTGAAGCC
ACACAGTGATATTGATTTGCTGGTTACGGTGACCGTAAGGCTTGATGAAACAACGCGGCGAGCTTTGATC
AACGACCTTTTGGAAACTTCGGCTTCCCCTGGAGAGAGCGAGATTCTCCGCGCTGTAGAAGTCACCATTG
TTGTGCACGACGACATCATTCCGTGGCGTTATCCAGCTAAGCGCGAACTGCAATTTGGAGAATGGCAGCG
CAATGACATTCTTGCAGGTATCTTCGAGCCAGCCACGATCGACATTGATCTGGCTATCTTGCTGACAAAA
GCAAGAGAACATAGCGTTGCCTTGGTAGGTCCAGCGGCGGAGGAACTCTTTGATCCGGTTCCTGAACAGG
ATCTATTTGAGGCGCTAAATGAAACCTTAACGCTATGGAACTCGCCGCCCGACTGGGCTGGCGATGAGCG
AAATGTAGTGCTTACGTTGTCCCGCATTTGGTACAGCGCAGTAACCGGCAAAATCGCGCCGAAGGATGTC
GCTGCCGACTGGGCAATGGAGCGCCTGCCGGCCCAGTATCAGCCCGTCATACTTGAAGCTAGACAGGCTT
ATCTTGGACAAGAAGAAGATCGCTTGGCCTCGCGCGCAGATCAGTTGGAAGAATTTGTCCACTACGTGAA
AGGCGAGATCACCAAGGTAGTCGGCAAATAACCCTCGAGCCACCCATGACCAAAATCCCTTAACGTGAGT
TACGCGTCGTTCCACTGAGCGTCAGACCCCGTAGAAAAGATCAAAGGATCTTCTTGAGATCCTTTTTTTC
TGCGCGTAATCTGCTGCTTGCAAACAAAAAAACCACCGCTACCAGCGGTGGTTTGTTTGCCGGATCAAGA
GCTACCAACTCTTTTTCCGAAGGTAACTGGCTTCAGCAGAGCGCAGATACCAAATACTGTCCTTCTAGTG
TAGCCGTAGTTAGGCCACCACTTCAAGAACTCTGTAGCACCGCCTACATACCTCGCTCTGCTAATCCTGT
TACCAGTGGCTGCTGCCAGTGGCGATAAGTCGTGTCTTACCGGGTTGGACTCAAGACGATAGTTACCGGA
TAAGGCGCAGCGGTCGGGCTGAACGGGGGGTTCGTGCACACAGCCCAGCTTGGAGCGAACGACCTACACC
GAACTGAGATACCTACAGCGTGAGCATTGAGAAAGCGCCACGCTTCCCGAAGGGAGAAAGGCGGACAGGT
ATCCGGTAAGCGGCAGGGTCGGAACAGGAGAGCGCACGAGGGAGCTTCCAGGGGGAAACGCCTGGTATCT
TTATAGTCCTGTCGGGTTTCGCCACCTCTGACTTGAGCGTCGATTTTTGTGATGCTCGTCAGGGGGGCGG
AGCCTATGGAAAAACGCCAGCAACGCGGCCTTTTTACGGTTCCTGGCCTTTTGCTGGCCTTTTGCTCACA
TGTTCTTTCCTGCGTTATCCCCTGATTCTGTGGATAACCGTATTACCGCCTTTGAGTGAGCTGATACCGC
TCGCCGCAGCCGAACGACCGAGCGCAGCGAGTCAGTGAGCGAGGAAGCGGAAGAGCGCCCAATACGCAAA
CCGCCTCTCCCCGCGCGTTGGCCGATTCATTAATGCAGCTGGCACGACAGGTTTCCCGACTGGAAAGCGG
GCAGTGAGCGCAACGCAATTAATACGCGTACCGCTAGCCAGGAAGAGTTTGTAGAAACGCAAAAAGGCCA
TCCGTCAGGATGGCCTTCTGCTTAGTTTGATGCCTGGCAGTTTATGGCGGGCGTCCTGCCCGCCACCCTC
CGGGCCGTTGCTTCACAACGTTCAAATCCGCTCCCGGCGGATTTGTCCTACTCAGGAGAGCGTTCACCGA
CAAACAACAGATAAAACGAAAGGCCCAGTCTTCCGACTGAGCCTTTCGTTTTATTTGATGCCTGGCAGTT
CCCTACTCTCGCGTTAACGCTAGCATGGATGTTTTCCCAGTCACGACGTTGTAAAACGACGGCCAGTCTT
AAG
