>Addgene plasmid #63274 | pFusX1-56 | addgene partial sequence | sequence record 114302 | pCR8_R1 5'-cgaaccgaacaggcttatgt-3'
GCGTCACCCGGCAACCTTGGGTAGCAGCGAAGTCGAGGCATTTCTGTCCTGGCTGGTCTAGACGTCTCGT
CAGGCCATGGTCCTGGCACAGCACCGGCAACAGCCGCTGCACCGTTTCGAGCGCTTGCTTGCCGCCACCG
TTGCTGGCGATAGCCACCACTTGGTCCGGGGTCAGGCCATGGTCCTGGCACAGCACCGGCAACAGCCGCT
GCACCGTTTCGAGCGCTTGCTTGCCGCCATCGTGGCTGGCGATAGCCACCACTTGGTCCGGAGTCAGGCC
ATGGTCCTGGCACAGCACCGGCAACAGCCGCTGCACCGTTTCGAGCGCTTGCTTGCCGCCACCGTTGCTG
GCGATAGCCACCACTTGGTCCGGGGTCAGGTTCAGGGGGAGACGCTTAAGACTGGCCGTCGTTTTACAAC
GTCGTGACTGGGAAAACATCCATGCTAGCGTTAACGCGAGAGTAGGGAACTGCCAGGCATCAAATAAAAC
GAAAGGCTCAGTCGGAAGACTGGGCCTTTCGTTTTATCTGTTGTTTGTCGGTGAACGCTCTCCTGAGTAG
GACAAATCCGCCGGGAGCGGATTTGAACGTTGTGAAGCAACGGCCCGGAGGGTGGCGGGCAGGACGCCCG
CCATAAACTGCCAGGCATCAAACTAAGCAGAAGGCCATCCTGACGGATGGCCTTTTTGCGTTTCTACAAA
CTCTTC
